Addgene plasmid #68208: pU6-26 (GB1001)
Purpose: Provides the A. thaliana U6-26 RNA polIII promoter as a level 0 GoldenBraid part
Depositing lab: Diego Orzaez. Depositing organization: Agencia Estatal Consejo Superior de Investigaciones Científicas, M.P. Publication: GoldenBraid 2.0: a comprehensive DNA assembly framework for plant synthetic biology. Sarrion-Perdigones A, Vazquez-Vilar M, Palaci J, Castelijns B, Forment J, Ziarsolo P, Blanca J, Granell A, Orzaez D. Plant Physiol. 2013 Jul;162(3):1618-31. 10.1104/pp.113.217661 PubMed 23669743.
Backbone
  Vector backbone: pUPD
  Backbone manufacturer: self-made; derived from pGEMT-Easy manufactured by Promega
  Vector type: CRISPR, Synthetic Biology
Growth in bacteria
  Bacterial resistance: Ampicillin, 100 μg/mL
  Growth temperature: 37°C
  Growth strain: DH5alpha
  Copy number: High Copy
Gene/Insert
  Gene/Insert name: AtU6-26 promoter
  Species: A. thaliana (mustard weed)
  Insert size (bp): 202
  Mutation: BsaI and BsmBI sites removed
  Cloning method: Restriction Enzyme; 5′ cloning site BsmBI (destroyed during cloning); 3′ cloning site BsmBI (destroyed during cloning)
  Sequencing primers: 5′ SP6; 3′ T7
Terms and licenses: Academic/Nonprofit Terms; Industry Terms: Not Available to Industry
Depositor comments: insert can be released with BsaI
How to cite: pU6-26 (GB1001) was a gift from Diego Orzaez (Addgene plasmid # 68208 ; http://n2t.net/addgene:68208 ; RRID:Addgene_68208)
