[The description below was written by a language model from this plasmid's Addgene catalogue record and pLannotate feature annotations shown in this document.]
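Description:
pU6-26 (GB1001) is a level 0 part plasmid of the GoldenBraid 2.0 modular cloning system for plant synthetic biology. It supplies the Arabidopsis thaliana U6-26 small nuclear RNA promoter, an RNA polymerase III promoter, as a standardised, reusable DNA part. The backbone is pUPD, the GoldenBraid universal part domesticator, which the depositor derived from pGEM-T Easy. In line with that origin, the 3,261 nt annotated sequence shows a high-copy ColE1/pUC-type origin, an ampicillin resistance gene (β-lactamase) with its own promoter for selection in E. coli, and an f1 phage origin. It also shows remnants of the lac promoter/operator and lacZα region surrounding the cloning site, with T7 and SP6 promoters flanking the insert that serve here as sequencing primer sites.

The insert is a 202 bp AtU6-26 promoter that has been "domesticated", meaning internal BsaI and BsmBI recognition sites were removed so it is compatible with type IIS assembly. It was cloned into pUPD through BsmBI sites that were destroyed in the process, and it can be released with BsaI for ordered assembly into higher-level GoldenBraid vectors. The automated annotation recognises only a short fragment matching a consensus Arabidopsis U6 promoter. A small hit to a hornet peptide near the cloning site is almost certainly a spurious match rather than a designed element.

The plasmid has no plant selection marker or expression cassette of its own and functions purely as a part donor. Its classification as a CRISPR vector suggests that its main use is driving Pol III transcription of short RNAs such as guide RNAs in assembled plant genome-editing constructs.
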