Features (pLannotate 1.2.2; 14 found; start..end, strand, type, name):
     61..77      -  promoter       AtU6 promoter (fragment): consensus promoter from the three Arabidopsis U6 snRNA genes (Waibel and Filipowicz, 1990; Nekrasov et al., 2013)
    238..300     -  CDS            VESPI_VESMG (fragment): Experimental evidence at protein level: Swiss-Prot protein existence level 1. Shows contractile activity on isolated ileum smooth muscle. From Vespa magnifica (Hornet).
    312..330     -  promoter       SP6 promoter: promoter for bacteriophage SP6 RNA polymerase
    372..388     -  protein_bind   lac operator: The lac repressor binds to the lac operator to inhibit transcription in E. coli. This inhibition can be relieved by adding lactose or isopropyl-β-D-thiogalactopyranoside (IPTG). lac repressor encoded by lacI
    396..426     -  promoter       lac promoter: promoter for the E. coli lac operon
    441..462     -  protein_bind   CAP binding site: CAP binding activates transcription in the presence of cAMP. E. coli catabolite activator protein
    475..567     -  CDS            lacI (fragment): lac repressor; lacI; The lac repressor binds to the lac operator to inhibit transcription in E. coli. This inhibition can be relieved by adding lactose or isopropyl-β-D-thiogalactopyranoside (IPTG).
    750..1338    -  rep_origin     ori: high-copy-number ColE1/pMB1/pBR322/pUC origin of replication
   1509..2369    -  CDS            AmpR: β-lactamase; bla; confers resistance to ampicillin, carbenicillin, and related antibiotics
   2370..2474    -  promoter       AmpR promoter: bla
   2501..2551    +  misc_feature   bom (fragment): basis of mobility region from pBR322
   2552..3007    -  rep_origin     f1 ori (sequence partly withheld): f1 bacteriophage origin of replication; arrow indicates direction of (+) strand synthesis
   3011..3168    -  CDS            lacZα (fragment): LacZα fragment of β-galactosidase; lacZ fragment
   3171..3189    +  promoter       T7 promoter: promoter for bacteriophage T7 RNA polymerase
>Addgene plasmid #68208 | pU6-26 (GB1001) | depositor full sequence | sequence record 119060 | Full Sequence
CTCGCAATCACTACTTCGACTCTAGCTGTATATAAACTCAGCTTCGTTTTCTTATCTAAGCGATGTGGGA
CTTTTGAAGATTGTTTTCAACTTAAATGGGCCTATATAAGAAATACTATTGTTCTTTCCCATATAAATGG
GCCTGCTTCTCTTCTTTCAGATTCCCAGGGGCCTTTTGAAGATTATCTTCATATCTTAAGAATGAAGATG
CTCCCGAGACCACTCATCGCCCATCACTAGTGAATTCGCGGCCGCCTGCAGGTCGACCATATGGGAGAGC
TCCCAACGCGTTGGATGCATAGCTTGAGTATTCTATAGTGTCACCTAAATAGCTTGGCGTAATCATGGTC
ATAGCTGTTTCCTGTGTGAAATTGTTATCCGCTCACAATTCCACACAACATACGAGCCGGAAGCATAAAG
TGTAAAGCCTGGGGTGCCTAATGAGTGAGCTAACTCACATTAATTGCGTTGCGCTCACTGCCCGCTTTCC
AGTCGGGAAACCTGTCGTGCCAGCTGCATTAATGAATCGGCCAACGCGCGGGGAGAGGCGGTTTGCGTAT
TGGGCGCTCTTCCGCTTCCTCGCTCACTGACTCGCTGCGCTCGGTCGTTCGGCTGCGGCGAGCGGTATCA
GCTCACTCAAAGGCGGTAATACGGTTATCCACAGAATCAGGGGATAACGCAGGAAAGAACATGTGAGCAA
AAGGCCAGCAAAAGGCCAGGAACCGTAAAAAGGCCGCGTTGCTGGCGTTTTTCCATAGGCTCCGCCCCCC
TGACGAGCATCACAAAAATCGACGCTCAAGTCAGAGGTGGCGAAACCCGACAGGACTATAAAGATACCAG
GCGTTTCCCCCTGGAAGCTCCCTCGTGCGCTCTCCTGTTCCGACCCTGCCGCTTACCGGATACCTGTCCG
CCTTTCTCCCTTCGGGAAGCGTGGCGCTTTCTCATAGCTCACGCTGTAGGTATCTCAGTTCGGTGTAGGT
CGTTCGCTCCAAGCTGGGCTGTGTGCACGAACCCCCCGTTCAGCCCGACCGCTGCGCCTTATCCGGTAAC
TATCGTCTTGAGTCCAACCCGGTAAGACACGACTTATCGCCACTGGCAGCAGCCACTGGTAACAGGATTA
GCAGAGCGAGGTATGTAGGCGGTGCTACAGAGTTCTTGAAGTGGTGGCCTAACTACGGCTACACTAGAAG
AACAGTATTTGGTATCTGCGCTCTGCTGAAGCCAGTTACCTTCGGAAAAAGAGTTGGTAGCTCTTGATCC
GGCAAACAAACCACCGCTGGTAGCGGTGGTTTTTTTGTTTGCAAGCAGCAGATTACGCGCAGAAAAAAAG
GATCTCAAGAAGATCCTTTGATCTTTTCTACGGGGTCTGACGCTCAGTGGAACGAAAACTCACGTTAAGG
GATTTTGGTCATGAGATTATCAAAAAGGATCTTCACCTAGATCCTTTTAAATTAAAAATGAAGTTTTAAA
TCAATCTAAAGTATATATGAGTAAACTTGGTCTGACAGTTACCAATGCTTAATCAGTGAGGCACCTATCT
CAGCGATCTGTCTATTTCGTTCATCCATAGTTGCCTGACTCCCCGTCGTGTAGATAACTACGATACGGGA
GGGCTTACCATCTGGCCCCAGTGCTGCAATGATACCGCGCGACCCACGCTCACCGGCTCCAGATTTATCA
GCAATAAACCAGCCAGCCGGAAGGGCCGAGCGCAGAAGTGGTCCTGCAACTTTATCCGCCTCCATCCAGT
CTATTAATTGTTGCCGGGAAGCTAGAGTAAGTAGTTCGCCAGTTAATAGTTTGCGCAACGTTGTTGCCAT
TGCTACAGGCATCGTGGTGTCACGCTCGTCGTTTGGTATGGCTTCATTCAGCTCCGGTTCCCAACGATCA
AGGCGAGTTACATGATCCCCCATGTTGTGCAAAAAAGCGGTTAGCTCCTTCGGTCCTCCGATCGTTGTCA
GAAGTAAGTTGGCCGCAGTGTTATCACTCATGGTTATGGCAGCACTGCATAATTCTCTTACTGTCATGCC
ATCCGTAAGATGCTTTTCTGTGACTGGTGAGTACTCAACCAAGTCATTCTGAGAATAGTGTATGCGGCGA
CCGAGTTGCTCTTGCCCGGCGTCAATACGGGATAATACCGCGCCACATAGCAGAACTTTAAAAGTGCTCA
TCATTGGAAAACGTTCTTCGGGGCGAAAACTCTCAAGGATCTTACCGCTGTTGAGATCCAGTTCGATGTA
ACCCACTCGTGCACCCAACTGATCTTCAGCATCTTTTACTTTCACCAGCGTTTCTGGGTGAGCAAAAACA
GGAAGGCAAAATGCCGCAAAAAAGGGAATAAGGGCGACACGGAAATGTTGAATACTCATACTCTTCCTTT
TTCAATATTATTGAAGCATTTATCAGGGTTATTGTCTCATGAGCGGATACATATTTGAATGTATTTAGAA
AAATAAACAAATAGGGGTTCCGCGCACATTTCCCCGAAAAGTGCCACCTGATGCGGTGTGAAATACCGCA
CAGATGCGTAAGGAGAAAATACCGCATCAGGAAATTGTAAGCGTTAATATTTTGTTAAAATTCGCGTTAA
ATTTTTGTTAAATCAGCTCATTTTTTAACCAATAGGCCGAAATCGGCAAAATCCCTTATAAATCAAAAGA
ATAGACCGAGATAGGGT
[37 nt withheld, positions 2678-2714]
AAAGAACGTGGACTCCAACGTCAAAGGGCGAAAAACCGTCTATCAGGGCGCTGGCCCACTACGTGAACCA
TCACCCT
[91 nt withheld, positions 2792-2882]
G
[124 nt withheld, positions 2884-3007]
CCATTCGCCATTCAGGCTGCGCAACTGTTGGGAAGGGCGATCGGTGCGGGCCTCTTCGCTATTACGCCAG
CTGGCGAAAGGGGGATGTGCTGCAAGGCGATTAAGTTGGGTAACGCCAGGGTTTTCCCAGTCACGACGTT
GTAAAACGACGGCCAGTGAATTGTAATACGACTCACTATAGGGCGAATTGGGCCCGACGTCGCATGCTCC
CGGCCGCCATGGCGGCCGCGGGAATTCGATGGGCGATGAGTGGT
