>Addgene plasmid #68208 | pU6-26 (GB1001) | addgene partial sequence | sequence record 127356 | SP6 5'-ATTTAGGTGACACTATAG-3'
NTCACGCGTTGGGAGCTCTCCCATATGGTCGACCTGCAGGCGGCCGCGAATTCACTAGTGATTGGGCGAT
GAGTGGTCTCGGGAGCATCTTCATTCTTAAGATATGAAGATAATCTTCAAAAGGCCCCTGGGAATCTGAA
AGAAGAGAAGCAGGCCCATTTATATGGGAAAGAACAATAGTATTTCTTATATAGGCCCATTTAAGTTGAA
AACAATCTTCAAAAGTCCCACATCGCTTAGATAAGAAAACGAAGCTGAGTTTATATACAGCTAGAGTCGA
AGTAGTGATTGCGAGACCACTCATCGCCCAATCGAATTCCCGCGGCCGCCATGGCGGCCGGGAGCATGCG
ACGTCGGGCCCAATTCGCCCTATAGTGAGTCGTATTACAATTCACTGGCCGTCGTTTTACAACGTCGTGA
CTGGGAAAACCCTGGCGTTACCCAACTTAATCGCCTTGCAGCACATCCCCCTTTCGCCAGCTGGCGTAAT
AGCGAAGAGGCCCGCACCGATCGCCCTTCCCAACAGTTGCGCAGCCTGAATGGCGAATGG
[124 nt withheld, positions 551-674]
C
[78 nt withheld, positions 676-753]
