>Addgene plasmid #68208 | pU6-26 (GB1001) | addgene partial sequence | sequence record 127360 | T7 5'-TAATACGACTCACTATAGGG-3'
CTCCGGCCGCCATGGCGGCCGCGGGAATTCGATTGGGCGATGAGTGGTCTCGCAATCACTACTTCGACTC
TAGCTGTATATAAACTCAGCTTCGTTTTCTTATCTAAGCGATGTGGGACTTTTGAAGATTGTTTTCAACT
TAAATGGGCCTATATAAGAAATACTATTGTTCTTTCCCATATAAATGGGCCTGCTTCTCTTCTTTCAGAT
TCCCAGGGGCCTTTTGAAGATTATCTTCATATCTTAAGAATGAAGATGCTCCCGAGACCACTCATCGCCC
AATCACTAGTGAATTCGCGGCCGCCTGCAGGTCGACCATATGGGAGAGCTCCCAACGCGTTGGATGCATA
GCTTGAGTATTCTATAGTGTCACCTAAATAGCTTGGCGTAATCATGGTCATAGCTGTTTCCTGTGTGAAA
TTGTTATCCGCTCACAATTCCACACAACATACGAGCCGGAAGCATAAAGTGTAAAGCCTGGGGTGCCTAA
TGAGTGAGCTAACTCACATTAATTGCGTTGCGCTCACTGCCCGCTTTCCAGTCGGGAAACCTGTCGTGCC
AGCTGCATTAATGAATCGGCCAACGCGCGGGGAGAGGCGGTTTGCGTATTGGGCGCTCTTCCGCTTCCTC
GCTCACTGACTCGCTGCGCTCGGTCGTTCGGCTGCGGCGAGCGGTATCAGCTCACTCAAAGGCGGTAATA
CGGTTATCCACAGAATCAGGGG
